>Addgene plasmid #168561 | pDONR223 SARS-CoV-1 E_stop | addgene full sequence | sequence record 424712 | Addgene NGS Result
CTTTCCTGCGTTATCCCCTGATTCTGTGGATAACCGTATTACCGCCTTTGAGTGAGCTGATACCGCTCGC
CGCAGCCGAACGACCGAGCGCAGCGAGTCAGTGAGCGAGGAAGCGGAAGAGCGCCCAATACGCAAACCGC
CTCTCCCCGCGCGTTGGCCGATTCATTAATGCAGCTGGCACGACAGGTTTCCCGACTGGAAAGCGGGCAG
TGAGCGCAACGCAATTAATACGCGTACCGCTAGCCAGGAAGAGTTTGTAGAAACGCAAAAAGGCCATCCG
TCAGGATGGCCTTCTGCTTAGTTTGATGCCTGGCAGTTTATGGCGGGCGTCCTGCCCGCCACCCTCCGGG
CCGTTGCTTCACAACGTTCAAATCCGCTCCCGGCGGATTTGTCCTACTCAGGAGAGCGTTCACCGACAAA
CAACAGATAAAACGAAAGGCCCAGTCTTCCGACTGAGCCTTTCGTTTTATTTGATGCCTGGCAGTTCCCT
ACTCTCGCGTTAACGCTAGCATGGATGTTTTCCCAGTCACGACGTTGTAAAACGACGGCCAGTCTTAAGC
TCGGGCCCCAAATAATGATTTTATTTTGACTGATAGTGACCTGTTCGTTGCAACAAATTGATGAGCAATG
CTTTTTTATAATGCCAACTTTGTACAAAAAAGTTGGCATGTACTCATTCGTTTCGGAAGAAACAGGTACG
TTAATAGTTAATAGCGTACTTCTTTTTCTTGCTTTCGTGGTATTCTTGCTAGTCACACTAGCCATCCTTA
CTGCGCTTCGATTGTGTGCGTACTGCTGCAATATTGTTAACGTGAGTTTAGTAAAACCAACGGTTTACGT
CTACTCGCGTGTTAAAAATCTGAACTCTTCTGAAGGAGTTCCTGATCTTCTGGTCTAATACCCAACTTTC
TTGTACAAAGTTGGCATTATAAGAAAGCATTGCTTATCAATTTGTTGCAACGAACAGGTCACTATCAGTC
AAAATAAAATCATTATTTGCCATCCAGCTGATATCCCCTATAGTGAGTCGTATTACATGGTCATAGCTGT
TTCCTGGCAGCTCTGGCCCGTGTCTCAAAATCTCTGATGTTACATTGCACAAGATAAAAATATATCATCA
TGCCTCCTCTAGACCAGCCAGGACAGAAATGCCTCGACTTCGCTGCTACCCAAGGTTGCCGGGTGACGCA
CACCGTGGAAACGGATGAAGGCACGAACCCAGTGGACATAAGCCTGTTCGGTTCGTAAGCTGTAATGCAA
GTAGCGTATGCGCTCACGCAACTGGTCCAGAACCTTGACCGAACGCAGCGGTGGTAACGGCGCAGTGGCG
GTTTTCATGGCTTGTTATGACTGTTTTTTTGGGGTACAGTCTATGCCTCGGGCATCCAAGCAGCAAGCGC
GTTACGCCGTGGGTCGATGTTTGATGTTATGGAGCAGCAACGATGTTACGCAGCAGGGCAGTCGCCCTAA
AACAAAGTTAAACATTATGAGGGAAGCGGTGATCGCCGAAGTATCGACTCAACTATCAGAGGTAGTTGGC
GTCATCGAGCGCCATCTCGAACCGACGTTGCTGGCCGTACATTTGTACGGCTCCGCAGTGGATGGCGGCC
TGAAGCCACACAGTGATATTGATTTGCTGGTTACGGTGACCGTAAGGCTTGATGAAACAACGCGGCGAGC
TTTGATCAACGACCTTTTGGAAACTTCGGCTTCCCCTGGAGAGAGCGAGATTCTCCGCGCTGTAGAAGTC
ACCATTGTTGTGCACGACGACATCATTCCGTGGCGTTATCCAGCTAAGCGCGAACTGCAATTTGGAGAAT
GGCAGCGCAATGACATTCTTGCAGGTATCTTCGAGCCAGCCACGATCGACATTGATCTGGCTATCTTGCT
GACAAAAGCAAGAGAACATAGCGTTGCCTTGGTAGGTCCAGCGGCGGAGGAACTCTTTGATCCGGTTCCT
GAACAGGATCTATTTGAGGCGCTAAATGAAACCTTAACGCTATGGAACTCGCCGCCCGACTGGGCTGGCG
ATGAGCGAAATGTAGTGCTTACGTTGTCCCGCATTTGGTACAGCGCAGTAACCGGCAAAATCGCGCCGAA
GGATGTCGCTGCCGACTGGGCAATGGAGCGCCTGCCGGCCCAGTATCAGCCCGTCATACTTGAAGCTAGA
CAGGCTTATCTTGGACAAGAAGAAGATCGCTTGGCCTCGCGCGCAGATCAGTTGGAAGAATTTGTCCACT
ACGTGAAAGGCGAGATCACCAAGGTAGTCGGCAAATAACCCTCGAGCCACCCATGACCAAAATCCCTTAA
CGTGAGTTACGCGTCGTTCCACTGAGCGTCAGACCCCGTAGAAAAGATCAAAGGATCTTCTTGAGATCCT
TTTTTTCTGCGCGTAATCTGCTGCTTGCAAACAAAAAAACCACCGCTACCAGCGGTGGTTTGTTTGCCGG
ATCAAGAGCTACCAACTCTTTTTCCGAAGGTAACTGGCTTCAGCAGAGCGCAGATACCAAATACTGTTCT
TCTAGTGTAGCCGTAGTTAGGCCACCACTTCAAGAACTCTGTAGCACCGCCTACATACCTCGCTCTGCTA
ATCCTGTTACCAGTGGCTGCTGCCAGTGGCGATAAGTCGTGTCTTACCGGGTTGGACTCAAGACGATAGT
TACCGGATAAGGCGCAGCGGTCGGGCTGAACGGGGGGTTCGTGCACACAGCCCAGCTTGGAGCGAACGAC
CTACACCGAACTGAGATACCTACAGCGTGAGCTATGAGAAAGCGCCACGCTTCCCGAAGGGAGAAAGGCG
GACAGGTATCCGGTAAGCGGCAGGGTCGGAACAGGAGAGCGCACGAGGGAGCTTCCAGGGGGAAACGCCT
GGTATCTTTATAGTCCTGTCGGGTTTCGCCACCTCTGACTTGAGCGTCGATTTTTGTGATGCTCGTCAGG
GGGGCGGAGCCTATGGAAAAACGCCAGCAACGCGGCCTTTTTACGGTTCCTGGCCTTTTGCTGGCCTTTT
GCTCACATGTT
Features (pLannotate 1.2.2; 12 found; start..end, strand, type, name):
    121..213     +  CDS            lacI (fragment): lac repressor; lacI; The lac repressor binds to the lac operator to inhibit transcription in E. coli. This inhibition can be relieved by adding lactose or isopropyl-β-D-thiogalactopyranoside (IPTG).
    268..295     -  terminator     rrnB T2 terminator: transcription terminator T2 from the E. coli rrnB gene
    427..470     +  terminator     rrnB T1 terminator: Escherichia coli rrnB; transcription terminator T1 from the E. coli rrnB gene
    517..553     -  CDS            lacZα (fragment): LacZα fragment of β-galactosidase; lacZ fragment
    570..665     +  protein_bind   attL3: mutant version of attL; recombination site for the Gateway® LR reaction LR Clonase™
    668..895     +  CDS            E: VEMP_SARS - Also known as sM. Experimental evidence at protein level: Swiss-Prot protein existence level 1. Plays a central role in virus morphogenesis and assembly. Acts as a viroporin and self-assembles in host membranes forming pentameric protein-lipid pores that allow ion transport. Also plays a role in the induction of apoptosis (By similarity). Activates the host NLRP3 inflammasome, leading to IL-1beta overproduction. From Severe acute respiratory syndrome coronavirus (SARS-CoV).
    900..999     -  protein_bind   attL2: mutant version of attL; recombination site for the Gateway® LR reaction LR Clonase™
   1017..1035    -  promoter       T7 promoter: promoter for bacteriophage T7 RNA polymerase
   1225..1248    +  promoter       Pc promoter (fragment): intI1 (promoter lies within the coding sequence); class 1 integron promoter
   1424..1480    +  CDS            GmR (fragment): gentamycin acetyltransferase; aacC1; confers resistance to gentamycin
   1487..2278    +  CDS            SmR: aminoglycoside adenylyltransferase (Murphy, 1985); aadA; confers resistance to spectinomycin and streptomycin
   2371..2959    +  rep_origin     ori: high-copy-number ColE1/pMB1/pBR322/pUC origin of replication
