[The description below was written by a language model from this plasmid's Addgene catalogue record and pLannotate feature annotations shown in this document.]
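Description:
pDONR223 SARS-CoV-1 E_stop is a Gateway Entry clone built on the pDONR223 donor backbone, carrying the envelope (E) protein coding sequence of SARS-CoV-1. It is a bacterial cloning plasmid rather than an expression vector. It replicates in E. coli through a high-copy ColE1/pUC-type origin and is selected with spectinomycin through the aadA (SmR) aminoglycoside adenylyltransferase gene. A class 1 integron Pc promoter fragment and a remnant of a gentamicin resistance gene lie upstream of that marker. The sequenced plasmid is about 3.0 kb, smaller than the listed 5,005 bp empty backbone. This is expected, because the BP reaction replaces the donor vector's counterselection cassette with the much shorter insert.

The 228 bp E open reading frame is flanked by two attL recombination sites. The automated annotation labels them attL3 and attL2, although pDONR223 Entry clones are conventionally described as attL1/attL2. These sites allow the insert to be moved by an LR Clonase reaction into any compatible Destination vector. rrnB T1 and T2 terminators upstream of the cassette insulate it from read-through transcription, and a T7 promoter sits just beyond the downstream attL site. M13 forward and reverse primer sites are recorded for sequencing the insert. The "_stop" suffix suggests that the ORF retains a stop codon, which would suit native or N-terminally tagged expression rather than C-terminal fusions, although the record does not state this explicitly. The E protein is a small viroporin involved in virion assembly and morphogenesis and in NLRP3 inflammasome activation. The clone belongs to a collection of human coronavirus coding sequences intended for flexible transfer into expression or interaction-assay vectors.
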