Addgene plasmid #168561: pDONR223 SARS-CoV-1 E_stop
Purpose: Gateway-compatible Entry vector
Depositing lab: Fritz Roth. Depositing organization: Sinai Health System. Publication: A resource of human coronavirus protein-coding sequences in a flexible, multipurpose Gateway Entry clone collection. Weller B, Lin CW, Pogoutse O, Sauer M, Marin-de la Rosa N, Strobel A, Young V, Knapp JJ, Rayhan A, Falter C, Kim DK, Roth FP, Falter-Braun P. G3 (Bethesda). 2023 Jul 5;13(7):jkad105. doi: 10.1093/g3journal/jkad105. PubMed 37267226.
Backbone
  Vector backbone: pDONR223
  Backbone manufacturer: Rual et al, Genome Res. 14:2128-2135, 2004.
  Backbone size w/o insert (bp): 5005
  Vector type: Other
Growth in bacteria
  Bacterial resistance: Spectinomycin, 50 μg/mL
  Growth temperature: 37°C
  Growth strain: DH5alpha
  Copy number: Unknown
Gene/Insert
  Gene/Insert name: E
  Species: Other
  Insert size (bp): 228
  Entrez Gene: E (a.k.a. sars4)
  Cloning method: Gateway Cloning
  Sequencing primers: 5′ m13-For; 3′ m13-Rev
Resource information
  A portion of this plasmid was derived from a plasmid made by: Falter-Braun Lab
Terms and licenses: Academic/Nonprofit Terms; Industry Terms
How to cite: pDONR223 SARS-CoV-1 E_stop was a gift from Fritz Roth (Addgene plasmid # 168561 ; http://n2t.net/addgene:168561 ; RRID:Addgene_168561)
